>Addgene plasmid #32889 | p6239 pGL4-HPV16-LCR (nt 7000-85)-luciferase | addgene partial sequence | sequence record 42234 | RVprimer3 5'-CTAGCAAAATAGGCTGTCCC-3'
TCTCTGGCCTAACTGGCCGGTACCTGAGCTCTTTCTGCAGACCTAGATCAGTTTCCTTTAGGACGCAAAT
TTTTACTACAAGCAGGATTGAAGGCCAAACCAAAATTTACATTAGGAAAACGAAAAGCTACACCCACCAC
CTCATCTACCTCTACAACTGCTAAACGCAAAAAACGTAAGCTGTAAGTATTGTATGTATGTTGAATTAGT
GTTGTTTGTTGTGTATATGTTTGTATGTGCTTGTATGTGCTTGTAAATATTAAGTTGTATGTGTGTTTGT
ATGTATGGTATAATAAACACGTGTGTATGTGTTTTTAAATGCTTGTGTAACTATTGTGTCATGCAACATA
AATAAACTTATTGTTTCAACACCTACTAATTGTGTTGTGGTTATTCATTGTATATAAACTATATTTGCTA
CATCCTGTTTTTGTTTTATATATACTATATTTTGTAGCGCCAGGCCCATTTTGTAGCTTCAACCGAATTC
GGTTGCATGCTTTTTGGCACAAAATGTGTTTTTTTAAATAGTTCTATGTCAGCAACTATGGTTTAAACTT
GTACGTTTCCTGCTTGCCATGCGTGCCAAATCCCTGTTTTCCTGACCTGCACTGCTTGCCAACCATTCCA
TTGTTTTTTACACTGCACTATGTGCAACTACTGAATCACTATGTACATTGTGTCATATAAAATAAATCAC
TATGCGCCAACGCCTTACATACCGCTGTTAGGCACATATTTTTGGCTTGTTTTAACTAACCTAATTGCAT
ATTTGGCA
