>Addgene plasmid #32889 | p6239 pGL4-HPV16-LCR (nt 7000-85)-luciferase | addgene partial sequence | sequence record 42235 | EBV-rev 5'-GTGGTTTGTCCAAACTCATC-3'
TCGAGCGGCCGGCCGCCCCGACTCTAGAATTATTACACGGCGATCTTGCCGCCCTTCTTGGCCTTAATGA
GAATCTCGCGGATCTTGCGGGCGTCCAACTTGCCGGTCAGTCCTTTAGGCACCTCGTCCACGAACACAAC
ACCACCGCGCAGCTTCTTGGCGGTTGTAACCTGGCTGGCCACATAGTCCACGATCTCCTTCTCGGTCATG
GTTTTACCGTGTTCCAGCACGACGACTGCGGCGGGCAGCTCGCCGGCATCGTCGTCGGGCAGGCCGGCGA
CCCCGGCGTCGAAGATGTTGGGGTGTTGCAGCAGGATGCTCTCCAGTTCGGCTGGGGCTACCTGGTAGCC
CTTGTATTTGATCAGGCTCTTCAGCCGGTCCACGATGAAGAAGTGCTCGTCCTCGTCCCAGTAGGCGATG
TCGCCGCTGTGCAGCCAGCCGTCCTTGTCGATGAGAGCGTTTGTAGCCTCGGGGTTGTTAACGTAGCCGC
TCATGATCATGGGGCCACGGACGCACAGCTCGCCGCGCTGGTTCACACCCAGTGG
