>Addgene plasmid #32889 | p6239 pGL4-HPV16-LCR (nt 7000-85)-luciferase | addgene partial sequence | sequence record 67784 | EBV-rev 5'-GTGGTTTGTCCAAACTCATC-3'
CGGCCGGCCGCCCCGACTCTAGAATTATTACACGGCGATCTTGCCGCCCTTCTTGGCCTTAATGAGAATC
TCGCGGATCTTGCGGGCGTCCAACTTGCCGGTCAGTCCTTTAGGCACCTCGTCCACGAACACAACACCAC
CGCGCAGCTTCTTGGCGGTTGTAACCTGGCTGGCCACATAGTCCACGATCTCCTTCTCGGTCATGGTTTT
ACCGTGTTCCAGCACGACGACTGCGGCGGGCAGCTCGCCGGCATCGTCGTCGGGCAGGCCGGCGACCCCG
GCGTCGAAGATGTTGGGGTGTTGCAGCAGGATGCTCTCCAGTTCGGCTGGGGCTACCTGGTAGCCCTTGT
ATTTGATCAGGCTCTTCAGCCGGTCCACGATGAAGAAGTGCTCGTCCTCGTCCCAGTAGGCGATGTCGCC
GCTGTGCAGCCAGCCGTCCTTGTCGATGAGAGCGTTTGTAGCCTCGGGGTTGTTAACGTAGCCGCTCATG
ATCATGGGGCCACGGACGCACAGCTCGCCGCGCTGGTTCACACCCAGTGTCTTACCGGTGTCCAAGTCCA
CCACCTTAGCCTCGAAGAAGGGCACCACCTTGCCTACTGCGCCAGGCTTGTCGTCCCCTTCGGGGGTGAT
CAGAATGGCGCTGGTTGTTTCTGTCAGGCCGTAGCCCTGGCGGATGCCTGGTAGGTGGAAGCGTTTGGCC
ACGGCCTCACCTACCTCCTTGCTGAGCGGCGCCCCGCCGCTGGCGATCTCGTGCAAGTTGCTT
