>Addgene plasmid #32889 | p6239 pGL4-HPV16-LCR (nt 7000-85)-luciferase | addgene partial sequence | sequence record 67785 | RVprimer3 5'-CTAGCAAAATAGGCTGTCCC-3'
CGGCGGCGACTTTCTCTGGCCTAACTGGCCGGTACCTGAGCTCTTTCTGCAGACCTAGATCAGTTTCCTT
TAGGACGCAAATTTTTACTACAAGCAGGATTGAAGGCCAAACCAAAATTTACATTAGGAAAACGAAAAGC
TACACCCACCACCTCATCTACCTCTACAACTGCTAAACGCAAAAAACGTAAGCTGTAAGTATTGTATGTA
TGTTGAATTAGTGTTGTTTGTTGTGTATATGTTTGTATGTGCTTGTATGTGCTTGTAAATATTAAGTTGT
ATGTGTGTTTGTATGTATGGTATAATAAACACGTGTGTATGTGTTTTTAAATGCTTGTGTAACTATTGTG
TCATGCAACATAAATAAACTTATTGTTTCAACACCTACTAATTGTGTTGTGGTTATTCATTGTATATAAA
CTATATTTGCTACATCCTGTTTTTGTTTTATATATACTATATTTTGTAGCGCCAGGCCCATTTTGTAGCT
TCAACCGAATTCGGTTGCATGCTTTTTGGCACAAAATGTGTTTTTTTAAATAGTTCTATGTCAGCAACTA
TGGTTTAAACTTGTACGTTTCCTGCTTGCCATGCGTGCCAAATCCCTGTTTTCCTGACCTGCACTGCTTG
CCAACCATTCCATTGTTTTTTACACTGCACTATGTGCAACTACTGAATCACTATGTACATTGTGTCATAT
AAAATAAATCACTATGCGCCAACGCCTTACATACCGCTGTTAGGCACATATTTTTGGCTTGTTTTAACTA
ACCTAATTGCATATTTGGCATAAGGTTTAAACTTCTAAGGCCAACTAAATGTCACCCTAGTTCATACATG
AACTGTGTAAAGGTTAGTCATA
