[The description below was written by a language model from this plasmid's Addgene catalogue record.]
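Description:
p6239 pGL4-HPV16-LCR (nt 7000-85)-luciferase is a promoter-reporter plasmid built on the pGL4 luciferase reporter backbone. It is propagated in E. coli under ampicillin selection; the copy number is listed as unknown, and the record does not give the origin of replication or specify which pGL4 variant was used. No feature table is provided, so details such as the exact luciferase gene version, polyadenylation signals or any mammalian selection marker cannot be confirmed from the record.

The insert is the long control region (LCR) of human papillomavirus type 16, spanning viral genome nucleotides 7000 to 85 (running across the numbering origin of the circular genome), cloned by restriction digestion between SacI and BglII sites; whether those sites survived cloning is not recorded. The LCR is the noncoding regulatory region of papillomaviruses, containing the viral enhancer, binding sites for cellular transcription factors and for the viral E2 protein, the replication origin and the early promoter. Here it serves as the promoter for the reporter, so luciferase output after transfection reflects the transcriptional activity of the HPV16 LCR in the chosen cell type.

The associated study concerns cell-type specific transcriptional activity of LCRs from different papillomaviruses and their regulation by E2. The construct is therefore suited to transient reporter assays comparing HPV16 LCR activity between cell lines, or measuring activation or repression of the LCR when E2 or other candidate regulators are co-expressed.
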