Addgene plasmid #32889: p6239 pGL4-HPV16-LCR (nt 7000-85)-luciferase
Depositing lab: Peter Howley. Publication: Cell-type specific transcriptional activities among different papillomavirus long control regions and their regulation by E2. Ottinger M, Smith JA, Schweiger MR, Robbins D, Powell ML, You J, Howley PM. Virology. 2009 Dec 20;395(2):161-71. 10.1016/j.virol.2009.09.027 PubMed 19836046.
Backbone
  Vector backbone: pGL4
Growth in bacteria
  Bacterial resistance: Ampicillin, 100 μg/mL
  Growth temperature: 37°C
  Growth strain: DH5alpha
  Copy number: Unknown
Gene/Insert
  Gene/Insert name: LCR HPV16
  Species: HPV16
  Promoter: LCR
  Cloning method: Restriction Enzyme; 5′ cloning site Sac I (unknown if destroyed); 3′ cloning site Bgl II (unknown if destroyed)
  Sequencing primers: 5′ unknown
Terms and licenses: Academic/Nonprofit Terms; Industry Terms: Not Available to Industry
How to cite: p6239 pGL4-HPV16-LCR (nt 7000-85)-luciferase was a gift from Peter Howley (Addgene plasmid # 32889 ; http://n2t.net/addgene:32889 ; RRID:Addgene_32889)
